>Addgene plasmid #56107 | FusionRed-C-Src-7 | addgene full sequence | sequence record 177761 | Addgene NGS Result
CGTTACATAACTTACGGTAAATGGCCCGCCTGGCTGACCGCCCAACGACCCCCGCCCATTGACGTCAATA
ATGACGTATGTTCCCATAGTAACGCCAATAGGGACTTTCCATTGACGTCAATGGGTGGAGTATTTACGGT
AAACTGCCCACTTGGCAGTACATCAAGTGTATCATATGCCAAGTACGCCCCCTATTGACGTCAATGACGG
TAAATGGCCCGCCTGGCATTATGCCCAGTACATGACCTTATGGGACTTTCCTACTTGGCAGTACATCTAC
GTATTAGTCATCGCTATTACCATGGTGATGCGGTTTTGGCAGTACATCAATGGGCGTGGATAGCGGTTTG
ACTCACGGGGATTTCCAAGTCTCCACCCCATTGACGTCAATGGGAGTTTGTTTTGGCACCAAAATCAACG
GGACTTTCCAAAATGTCGTAACAACTCCGCCCCATTGACGCAAATGGGCGGTAGGCGTGTACGGTGGGAG
GTCTATATAAGCAGAGCTGGTTTAGTGAACCGTCAGATCCGCTAGCGCTACCGGACTCAGATCTCGAGCT
CAAGCTTCGAATTCATGGGGAGCAGCAAGAGCAAGCCCAAGGACCCCAGCCAGCGCCGGCGCAGCCTGGA
GCCACCCGACAGCACCCACCACGGGGGATTCCCAGCCTCGCAGACCCCCAACAAGACAGCAGCCCCCGAC
ACGCACCGCACCCCCAGCCGCTCCTTTGGGACCGTGGCCACCGAGCCCAAGCTCTTCGGGGGCTTCAACA
CTTCTGACACCGTCACGTCGCCGCAGCGTGCCGGGGCACTGGCTGGCGGCGTCACCACTTTCGTGGCTCT
CTATGACTACGAGTCCCGGACTGAAACGGACTTGTCCTTCAAGAAAGGAGAACGCCTGCAGATTGTCAAC
AACACGGAAGGTGACTGGTGGCTGGCTCATTCCCTCACTACAGGACAGACGGGCTACATCCCCAGTAACT
ATGTCGCGCCCTCAGACTCCATCCAGGCTGAAGAGTGGTACTTTGGGAAGATCACTCGTCGGGAGTCCGA
GCGGCTGCTGCTCAACCCCGAAAACCCCCGGGGAACCTTCTTGGTCCGGGAGAGCGAGACGACAAAAGGT
GCCTATTGCCTCTCCGTTTCTGACTTTGACAACGCCAAGGGGCTCAATGTGAAGCACTACAAGATCCGCA
AGCTGGACAGCGGCGGCTTCTACATCACCTCACGCACACAGTTCAGCAGCCTGCAGCAGCTGGTGGCCTA
CTACTCCAAACATGCTGATGGCTTGTGCCACCGCCTGACCAACGTCTGCCCCACGTCCAAGCCCCAGACC
CAGGGACTCGCCAAGGACGCGTGGGAAATCCCCCGGGAGTCGCTGCGGCTGGAGGTGAAGCTGGGGCAGG
GCTGCTTTGGAGAGGTCTGGATGGGGACCTGGAACGGCACCACCAGAGTGGCCATAAAGACTCTGAAGCC
CGGCACCATGTCCCCGGAGGCCTTCCTGCAGGAAGCCCAAGTGATGAAGAAGCTCCGGCATGAGAAGCTG
GTTCAGCTGTACGCAGTGGTGTCGGAAGAGCCCATCTACATCGTCACTGAGTACATGAGCAAGGGGAGCC
TCCTGGATTTCCTGAAGGGAGAGATGGGCAAGTACCTGCGGCTGCCACAGCTCGTCGATATGGCTGCTCA
GATTGCATCCGGCATGGCCTATGTGGAGAGGATGAACTACGTGCACCGAGACCTGCGGGCGGCCAACATC
CTGGTGGGGGAGAACCTGGTGTGCAAGGTGGCTGACTTTGGGCTGGCACGCCTCATCGAGGACAACGAGT
ACACAGCACGGCAAGGTGCCAAGTTCCCCATCAAGTGGACAGCCCCCGAGGCAGCCCTCTATGGCCGGTT
CACCATCAAGTCGGATGTCTGGTCCTTCGGCATCCTGCTGACTGAGCTGACCACCAAGGGCCGGGTGCCA
TACCCAGGGATGGTCAACAGGGAGGTGCTGGACCAGGTGGAGAGGGGCTACCGCATGCCCTGCCCGCCCG
AGTGCCCCGAGTCGCTGCATGACCTCATGTGCCAGTGCTGGCGGAAGGACCCTGAGGAGCGGCCCACTTT
TGAGTACCTGCAGGCCTTCCTGGAGGACTACTTCACCTCGACAGAGCCCCAGTACCAGCCTGGAGAGAAC
CTACGGGATCCACCGGTCGCCACCATGGTGAGCGAGCTGATTAAGGAGAACATGCCCATGAAGCTGTACA
TGGAGGGCACCGTGAACAACCACCACTTCAAGTGCACATCCGAGGGCGAAGGCAAGCCCTACGAGGGCAC
CCAGACCATGAGAATCAAGGTCGTCGAGGGCGGCCCTCTCCCCTTCGCCTTCGACATCCTGGCTACCAGC
TTCATGTACGGCAGCAGAACCTTCATCAAGCACCCTCCGGGCATCCCCGACTTCTTTAAGCAGTCCTTCC
CTGAGGGCTTCACATGGGAGAGAGTCACCACATACGAAGACGGGGGCGTGCTGACCGCTACCCAGGACAC
CAGCCTCCAGGACGGCTGCCTCATCTACAACGTCAAGGTTAGAGGGGTGAACTTCCCAGCCAACGGCCCT
GTGATGCAGAAGAAAACACTCGGCTGGGAGGCCTCCACCGAGACGATGTACCCCGCTGACGGCGGCCTGG
AAGGCGCATGTGACATGGCCCTGAAGCTCGTGGGCGGGGGCCACCTGATCTGCAACCTTGAGACCACATA
CAGATCCAAGAAACCCGCTACGAACCTCAAGATGCCCGGCGTCTACAACGTGGACCACAGACTGGAAAGA
ATCAAGGAGGCCGACGATGAGACCTACGTCGAGCAGCACGAGGTGGCTGTGGCCAGATACTCTACTGGTG
GCGCTGGTGATGGAGGTAAATGAGCGGCCGCGACTCTAGATCATAATCAGCCATACCACATTTGTAGAGG
TTTTACTTGCTTTAAAAAACCTCCCACACCTCCCCCTGAACCTGAAACATAAAATGAATGCAATTGTTGT
TGTTAACTTGTTTATTGCAGCTTATAATGGTTACAAATAAAGCAATAGCATCACAAATTTCACAAATAAA
GCATTTTTTTCACTGCATTCTAGTTGTGGTTTGTCCAAACTCATCAATGTATCTTAAGGCGTAAATTGTA
AGCGTTAATATTTTGTTAAAATTCGCGTTAAATTTTTGTTAAATCAGCTCATTTTTTAACCAATAGGCCG
AAATCGGCAAAATCCCTTATAAATCAAAAGAATAGACCGAGATAGGGT
[37 nt withheld, positions 3269-3305]
AAAGAACGTGGACTCCAACGTCAAAGG
[49 nt withheld, positions 3333-3381]
T
[91 nt withheld, positions 3383-3473]
G
[124 nt withheld, positions 3475-3598]
CAGGTGGCACTTTTCGGGGAAATGTGCGCGGAACCCCTATTTGTTTATTTTTCTAAATACATTCAAATAT
GTATCCGCTCATGAGACAATAACCCTGATAAATGCTTCAATAATATTGAAAAAGGAAGAGTCCTGAGGCG
GAAAGAACCAGCTGTGGAATGTGTGTCAGTTAGGGTGTGGAAAGTCCCCAGGCTCCCCAGCAGGCAGAAG
TATGCAAAGCATGCATCTCAATTAGTCAGCAACCAGGTGTGGAAAGTCCCCAGGCTCCCCAGCAGGCAGA
AGTATGCAAAGCATGCATCTCAATTAGTCAGCAACCATAGTCCCGCCCCTAACTCCGCCCATCCCGCCCC
TAACTCCGCCCAGTTCCGCCCATTCTCCGCCCCATGGCTGACTAATTTTTTTTATTTATGCAGAGGCCGA
GGCCGCCTCGGCCTCTGAGCTATTCCAGAAGTAGTGAGGAGGCTTTTTTGGAGGCCTAGGCTTTTGCAAA
GATCGATCAAGAGACAGGATGAGGATCGTTTCGCATGATTGAACAAGATGGATTGCACGCAGGTTCTCCG
GCCGCTTGGGTGGAGAGGCTATTCGGCTATGACTGGGCACAACAGACAATCGGCTGCTCTGATGCCGCCG
TGTTCCGGCTGTCAGCGCAGGGGCGCCCGGTTCTTTTTGTCAAGACCGACCTGTCCGGTGCCCTGAATGA
ACTGCAAGACGAGGCAGCGCGGCTATCGTGGCTGGCCACGACGGGCGTTCCTTGCGCAGCTGTGCTCGAC
GTTGTCACTGAAGCGGGAAGGGACTGGCTGCTATTGGGCGAAGTGCCGGGGCAGGATCTCCTGTCATCTC
ACCTTGCTCCTGCCGAGAAAGTATCCATCATGGCTGATGCAATGCGGCGGCTGCATACGCTTGATCCGGC
TACCTGCCCATTCGACCACCAAGCGAAACATCGCATCGAGCGAGCACGTACTCGGATGGAAGCCGGTCTT
GTCGATCAGGATGATCTGGACGAAGAGCATCAGGGGCTCGCGCCAGCCGAACTGTTCGCCAGGCTCAAGG
CGAGCATGCCCGACGGCGAGGATCTCGTCGTGACCCATGGCGATGCCTGCTTGCCGAATATCATGGTGGA
AAATGGCCGCTTTTCTGGATTCATCGACTGTGGCCGGCTGGGTGTGGCGGACCGCTATCAGGACATAGCG
TTGGCTACCCGTGATATTGCTGAAGAGCTTGGCGGCGAATGGGCTGACCGCTTCCTCGTGCTTTACGGTA
TCGCCGCTCCCGATTCGCAGCGCATCGCCTTCTATCGCCTTCTTGACGAGTTCTTCTGAGCGGGACTCTG
GGGTTCGAAATGACCGACCAAGCGACGCCCAACCTGCCATCACGAGATTTCGATTCCACCGCCGCCTTCT
ATGAAAGGTTGGGCTTCGGAATCGTTTTCCGGGACGCCGGCTGGATGATCCTCCAGCGCGGGGATCTCAT
GCTGGAGTTCTTCGCCCACCCTAGGGGGAGGCTAACTGAAACACGGAAGGAGACAATACCGGAAGGAACC
CGCGCTATGACGGCAATAAAAAGACAGAATAAAACGCACGGTGTTGGGTCGTTTGTTCATAAACGCGGGG
TTCGGTCCCAGGGCTGGCACTCTGTCGATACCCCACCGAGACCCCATTGGGGCCAATACGCCCGCGTTTC
TTCCTTTTCCCCACCCCACCCCCCAAGTTCGGGTGAAGGCCCAGGGCTCGCAGCCAACGTCGGGGCGGCA
GGCCCTGCCATAGCCTCAGGTTACTCATATATACTTTAGATTGATTTAAAACTTCATTTTTAATTTAAAA
GGATCTAGGTGAAGATCCTTTTTGATAATCTCATGACCAAAATCCCTTAACGTGAGTTTTCGTTCCACTG
AGCGTCAGACCCCGTAGAAAAGATCAAAGGATCTTCTTGAGATCCTTTTTTTCTGCGCGTAATCTGCTGC
TTGCAAACAAAAAAACCACCGCTACCAGCGGTGGTTTGTTTGCCGGATCAAGAGCTACCAACTCTTTTTC
CGAAGGTAACTGGCTTCAGCAGAGCGCAGATACCAAATACTGTTCTTCTAGTGTAGCCGTAGTTAGGCCA
CCACTTCAAGAACTCTGTAGCACCGCCTACATACCTCGCTCTGCTAATCCTGTTACCAGTGGCTGCTGCC
AGTGGCGATAAGTCGTGTCTTACCGGGTTGGACTCAAGACGATAGTTACCGGATAAGGCGCAGCGGTCGG
GCTGAACGGGGGGTTCGTGCACACAGCCCAGCTTGGAGCGAACGACCTACACCGAACTGAGATACCTACA
GCGTGAGCTATGAGAAAGCGCCACGCTTCCCGAAGGGAGAAAGGCGGACAGGTATCCGGTAAGCGGCAGG
GTCGGAACAGGAGAGCGCACGAGGGAGCTTCCAGGGGGAAACGCCTGGTATCTTTATAGTCCTGTCGGGT
TTCGCCACCTCTGACTTGAGCGTCGATTTTTGTGATGCTCGTCAGGGGGGCGGAGCCTATGGAAAAACGC
CAGCAACGCGGCCTTTTTACGGTTCCTGGCCTTTTGCTGGCCTTTTGCTCACATGTTCTTTCCTGCGTTA
TCCCCTGATTCTGTGGATAACCGTATTACCGCCATGCATTAGTTATTAATAGTAATCAATTACGGGGTCA
TTAGTTCATAGCCCATATATGGAGTTCCG
Features (pLannotate 1.2.2; 16 found; start..end, strand, type, name):
      1..304     +  enhancer       CMV enhancer: human cytomegalovirus immediate early enhancer
    305..508     +  promoter       CMV promoter: human cytomegalovirus (CMV) immediate early promoter
    531..574     +  misc_feature   MCS (fragment): multiple cloning site
    575..2173    +  CDS            SRC: SRC_CHICK - Experimental evidence at protein level: Swiss-Prot protein existence level 1. Non-receptor protein tyrosine kinase which is activated following engagement of many different classes of cellular receptors including immune response receptors, integrins and other adhesion receptors, receptor protein tyrosine kinases, G protein-coupled receptors as well as cytokine receptors. Participates in signaling pathways that control a diverse spectrum of biological activities including gene transcription, immune response, cell adhesion, cell cycle progression, apoptosis, migration, and transforma
   2195..2893    +  CDS            FusionRed: monomeric red fluorescent protein optimized for use as a fusion tag (Shemiakina et al., 2012) mammalian codon-optimized
   2909..2992    +  CDS            large T antigen (fragment): large T antigen from SV40 (simian virus 40)
   3015..3136    +  polyA_signal   SV40 poly(A) signal: SV40 polyadenylation signal
   3170..3598    -  rep_origin     f1 ori (sequence partly withheld): f1 bacteriophage origin of replication; arrow indicates direction of (+) strand synthesis
   3625..3729    +  promoter       AmpR promoter: bla
   3731..4088    +  promoter       SV40 promoter: SV40 enhancer and early promoter
   4123..4917    +  CDS            NeoR/KanR: aminoglycoside phosphotransferase from Tn5; aph(3')-II (or nptII); confers resistance to neomycin, kanamycin, and G418 (Geneticin®)
   4938..5090    +  CDS            ble (fragment): BLE_KLEPN - Experimental evidence at protein level: Swiss-Prot protein existence level 1. Binding protein with a strong affinity to the bleomycin family of antibiotics. Binds to CL990; an antimitotic-antibiotic compound. From Klebsiella pneumoniae.
   5149..5196    +  polyA_signal   HSV TK poly(A) signal: herpes simplex virus thymidine kinase polyadenylation signal (Cole and Stacy, 1985)
   5287..5303    -  polyA_signal   bGH poly(A) signal (fragment): bovine growth hormone polyadenylation signal
   5525..6113    +  rep_origin     ori: high-copy-number ColE1/pMB1/pBR322/pUC origin of replication
   6228..6287    +  enhancer       CMV enhancer (fragment): human cytomegalovirus immediate early enhancer
