[The description below was written by a language model from this plasmid's Addgene catalogue record and pLannotate feature annotations shown in this document.]
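Description:
FusionRed-C-Src-7 is a mammalian expression plasmid that produces chicken (Gallus gallus) c-Src fused to the monomeric red fluorescent protein FusionRed. It is built on a FusionRed fusion-tag backbone, and the sequenced construct is about 6.3 kb. The feature table shows the human cytomegalovirus immediate-early enhancer and promoter driving a single transcription unit. A short remnant of the multiple cloning site is followed by the Src coding sequence. After a short gap that presumably encodes a linker, the mammalian codon-optimized FusionRed coding sequence follows, so the fluorescent protein sits at the C-terminus of the kinase. This orientation leaves the Src N-terminus free, which fits the recorded membrane and vesicle localization, since that region normally carries the membrane-targeting signal. The unit ends with an SV40 polyadenylation signal. The small large T antigen fragment annotated just upstream of it is probably part of that SV40-derived terminator region rather than a functional element.

The plasmid replicates in E. coli from a high-copy ColE1/pUC-type origin and also carries an f1 phage origin. A single Tn5 aminoglycoside phosphotransferase gene (NeoR/KanR) serves both hosts. The bacterial bla promoter expresses it for kanamycin selection, and the SV40 enhancer/early promoter, paired with an HSV TK polyadenylation signal, expresses it for G418 selection of stably transfected mammalian cells. The ble and bGH poly(A) fragments are short annotation hits with no evident function.

The construct serves as a live-cell imaging marker for Src localization at membranes and vesicles, with excitation at 580 nm and emission at 608 nm. The depositor notes that FusionRed is the same protein as mKate2.7C, which was developed as a low-cytotoxicity monomeric red tag.
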