Addgene plasmid #56107: FusionRed-C-Src-7
Purpose: Localization: Membrane/Vesicles, Excitation: 580, Emission: 608
Depositing lab: Michael Davidson. Depositing organization: Florida State University, Tallahassee. Publication: A monomeric red fluorescent protein with low cytotoxicity. Shemiakina II, Ermakova GV, Cranfill PJ, Baird MA, Evans RA, Souslova EA, Staroverov DB, Gorokhovatsky AY, Putintseva EV, Gorodnicheva TV, Chepurnykh TV, Strukova L, Lukyanov S, Zaraisky AG, Davidson MW, Chudakov DM, Shcherbo D. Nat Commun. 2012;3:1204. doi: 10.1038/ncomms2208. PubMed 23149748.
Backbone
  Vector backbone: FusionRed
  Backbone size w/o insert (bp): 4750
  Vector type: Mammalian Expression
  Selectable markers: Neomycin (select with G418)
Growth in bacteria
  Bacterial resistance: Kanamycin, 50 μg/mL
  Growth temperature: 37°C
  Growth strain: DH5alpha
  Copy number: High Copy
Gene/Insert
  Gene/Insert name: C-Src (alt name: XM_001232484.1)
  Species: G. gallus (chicken)
  Promoter: CMV
  Tag / fusion protein: FusionRed
  Cloning method: Unknown
  Sequencing primers: 5′ CMV-F; 3′ SV40pA-R
Terms and licenses: Academic/Nonprofit Terms; Industry Terms
Depositor comments: mKate2.7C = FusionRed. Excitation = 580; Emission = 608
How to cite: FusionRed-C-Src-7 was a gift from Michael Davidson (Addgene plasmid # 56107 ; http://n2t.net/addgene:56107 ; RRID:Addgene_56107)
