>Addgene plasmid #56107 | FusionRed-C-Src-7 | depositor partial sequence | sequence record 87014 | insert sequence
TCAGATCCGCTAGCGCTACCGGACTCAGATCTCGAGCTCAAGCTTCGAATTCATGGGGAGCAGCAAGAGC
AAGCCCAAGGACCCCAGCCAGCGCCGGCGCAGCCTGGAGCCACCCGACAGCACCCACCACGGGGGATTCC
CAGCCTCGCAGACCCCCAACAAGACAGCAGCCCCCGACACGCACCGCACCCCCAGCCGCTCCTTTGGGAC
CGTGGCCACCGAGCCCAAGCTCTTCGGGGGCTTCAACACTTCTGACACCGTCACGTCGCCGCAGCGTGCC
GGGGCACTGGCTGGCGGCGTCACCACTTTCGTGGCTCTCTATGACTACGAGTCCCGGACTGAAACGGACT
TGTCCTTCAAGAAAGGAGAACGCCTGCAGATTGTCAACAACACGGAAGGTGACTGGTGGCTGGCTCATTC
CCTCACTACAGGACAGACGGGCTACATCCCCAGTAACTATGTCGCGCCCTCAGACTCCATCCAGGCTGAA
GAGTGGTACTTTGGGAAGATCACTCGTCGGGAGTCCGAGCGGCTGCTGCTCAACCCCGAAAACCCCCGGG
GAACCTTCTTGGTCCGGGAGAGCGAGACGACAAAAGGTGCCTATTGCCTCTCCGTTTCTGACTTTGACAA
CGCCAAGGGGCTCAATGTGAAGCACTACAAGATCCGCAAGCTGGACAGCGGCGGCTTCTACATCACCTCA
CGCACACAGTTCAGCAGCCTGCAGCAGCTGGTGGCCTACTACTCCAAACATGCTGATGGCTTGTGCCACC
GCCTGACCAACGTCTGCCCCACGTCCAAGCCCCAGACCCAGGGACTCGCCAAGGACGCGTGGGAAATCCC
CCGGGAGTCGCTGCGGCTGGAGGTGAAGCTGGGGCAGGGCTGCTTTGGAGAGGTCTGGATGGGGACCTGG
AACGGCACCACCAGAGTGGCCATAAAGACTCTGAAGCCCGGCACCATGTCCCCGGAGGCCTTCCTGCAGG
AAGCCCAAGTGATGAAGAAGCTCCGGCATGAGAAGCTGGTTCAGCTGTACGCAGTGGTGTCGGAAGAGCC
CATCTACATCGTCACTGAGTACATGAGCAAGGGGAGCCTCCTGGATTTCCTGAAGGGAGAGATGGGCAAG
TACCTGCGGCTGCCACAGCTCGTCGATATGGCTGCTCAGATTGCATCCGGCATGGCCTATGTGGAGAGGA
TGAACTACGTGCACCGAGACCTGCGGGCGGCCAACATCCTGGTGGGGGAGAACCTGGTGTGCAAGGTGGC
TGACTTTGGGCTGGCACGCCTCATCGAGGACAACGAGTACACAGCACGGCAAGGTGCCAAGTTCCCCATC
AAGTGGACAGCCCCCGAGGCAGCCCTCTATGGCCGGTTCACCATCAAGTCGGATGTCTGGTCCTTCGGCA
TCCTGCTGACTGAGCTGACCACCAAGGGCCGGGTGCCATACCCAGGGATGGTCAACAGGGAGGTGCTGGA
CCAGGTGGAGAGGGGCTACCGCATGCCCTGCCCGCCCGAGTGCCCCGAGTCGCTGCATGACCTCATGTGC
CAGTGCTGGCGGAAGGACCCTGAGGAGCGGCCCACTTTTGAGTACCTGCAGGCCTTCCTGGAGGACTACT
TCACCTCGACAGAGCCCCAGTACCAGCCTGGAGAGAACCTACGGGATCCACCGGTCGCCACCATGGTGAG
CGAGCTGATTAAGGAGAACATGCCCATGAAGCTGTACATGGAGGGCACCGTGAACAACCACCACTTCAAG
TGCACATCCGAGGGCGAAGGCAAGCCCTACGAGGGCACCCAGACCATGAGAATCAAGGTCGTCGAGGGCG
GCCCTCTCCCCTTCGCCTTCGACATCCTGGCTACCAGCTTCATGTACGGCAGCAGAACCTTCATCAAGCA
CCCTCCGGGCATCCCCGACTTCTTTAAGCAGTCCTTCCCTGAGGGCTTCACATGGGAGAGAGTCACCACA
TACGAAGACGGGGGCGTGCTGACCGCTACCCAGGACACCAGCCTCCAGGACGGCTGCCTCATCTACAACG
TCAAGGTTAGAGGGGTGAACTTCCCAGCCAACGGCCCTGTGATGCAGAAGAAAACACTCGGCTGGGAGGC
CTCCACCGAGACGATGTACCCCGCTGACGGCGGCCTGGAAGGCGCATGTGACATGGCCCTGAAGCTCGTG
GGCGGGGGCCACCTGATCTGCAACCTTGAGACCACATACAGATCCAAGAAACCCGCTACGAACCTCAAGA
TGCCCGGCGTCTACAACGTGGACCACAGACTGGAAAGAATCAAGGAGGCCGACGATGAGACCTACGTCGA
GCAGCACGAGGTGGCTGTGGCCAGATACTCTACTGGTGGCGCTGGTGATGGAGGTAAATGAGCGGCCGCG
ACTCTAGATCATAATCAGCCATACCACATTG
